>Addgene plasmid #119678 | FB005 | addgene full sequence | sequence record 237143 | Addgene NGS Result
GCATACGCTTGATCCGGCTACCTGCCCATTCGACCACCAAGCGAAACACCGCATCGAGCGAGCACGTACT
CGGATGGAAGCCGGTCTTGTCGATCAGGATGATCTGGACGAAGAGCATCAGGGGCTCGCGCCAGCCGAAC
TGTTCGCCAGGCTCAAGGCGCGGATGCCCGACGGCGAGGATCTCGTCGTGACCCACGGCGACGCCTGCTT
GCCGAATATCATGGTGGAAAATGGCCGCTTTTCTGGATTCATCGACTGTGGCCGGCTGGGTGTGGCGGAC
CGCTATCAGGACATAGCGTTGGCTACCCGTGATATTGCTGAAGAGCTTGGCGGCGAATGGGCTGACCGCT
TCCTCGTGCTTTACGGTATCGCCGCTCCCGATTCGCAGCGCATAGCCTTCTATCGCCTTCTTGACGAGTT
CTTCTGAGCTTTGAGACCACTCATCGCGACTAGTAGCGGCCGCTGCAGTCCGGCAAAAAAGGGCAAGGTG
TCACCACCCTGCCCTTTTTCTTTAAAACCGAAAAGATTACTTCGCGTTATGCAGGCTTCCTCGCTCACTG
ACTCGCTGCGCTCGGTCGTTCGGCTGCGGCGAGCGGTATCAGCTCACTCAAAGGCGGTAATACGGTTATC
CACAGAATCAGGGGATAACGCAGGAAAGAACATGTGAGCAAAAGGCCAGCAAAAGGCCAGGAACCGTAAA
AAGGCCGCGTTGCTGGCGTTTTTCCACAGGCTCCGCCCCCCTGACGAGCATCACAAAAATCGACGCTCAA
GTCAGAGGTGGCGAAACCCGACAGGACTATAAAGATACCAGGCGTTTCCCCCTGGAAGCTCCCTCGTGCG
CTCTCCTGTTCCGACCCTGCCGCTTACCGGATACCTGTCCGCCTTTCTCCCTTCGGGAAGCGTGGCGCTT
TCTCATAGCTCACGCTGTAGGTATCTCAGTTCGGTGTAGGTCGTTCGCTCCAAGCTGGGCTGTGTGCACG
AACCCCCCGTTCAGCCCGACCGCTGCGCCTTATCCGGTAACTATCGTCTTGAGTCCAACCCGGTAAGACA
CGACTTATCGCCACTGGCAGCAGCCACTGGTAACAGGATTAGCAGAGCGAGGTATGTAGGCGGTGCTACA
GAGTTCTTGAAGTGGTGGCCTAACTACGGCTACACTAGAAGAACAGTATTTGGTATCTGCGCTCTGCTGA
AGCCAGTTACCTTCGGAAAAAGAGTTGGTAGCTCTTGATCCGGCAAACAAACCACCGCTGGTAGCGGTGG
TTTTTTTGTTTGCAAGCAGCAGATTACGCGCAGAAAAAAAGGATCTCAAGAAGATCCTTTGATCTTTTCT
ACGGGGTCTGACGCTCAGTGGAACGAAAACTCACGTTAAGGGATTTTGGTCATGAGATTATCAAAAAGGA
TCTTCACCTAGATCCTTTTAAATTAAAAATGAAGTTTTAAATCAATCTAAAGTATATATGAGTAAACTTG
GTCTGACAGCTCGAGGCTTGGATTCTCACCAATAAAAAACGCCCGGCGGCAACCGAGCGTTCTGAACAAA
TCCAGATGGAGTTCTGAGGTCATTACTGGATCTATCAACAGGAGTCCAAGCGAGCTCGATATCAAATTAC
GCCCCGCCCTGCCACTCGTCGCAGTACTGTTGTAATTCATTAAGCATTCTGCCGACATGGAAGCCATCAC
AAACGGCATGATGAACCTGAATCGCCAGCGGCATCAGCACCTTGTCGCCTTGCGTATAATATTTGCCCAT
GGTGAAAACGGGGGCGAAGAAGTTGTCCATATTGGCCACGTTTAAATCAAAACTGGTGAAACTCACCCAG
GGATTGGCTGATACGAAAAACATATTCTCAATAAACCCTTTAGGGAAATAGGCCAGGTTTTCACCGTAAC
ACGCCACATCTTGCGAATATATGTGTAGAAACTGCCGGAAATCGTCGTGGTATTCACTCCAGAGTGATGA
AAACGTTTCAGTTTGCTCATGGAAAACGGTGTAACAAGGGTGAACACTATCCCATATCACCAGCTCACCG
TCTTTCATTGCCATACGAAATTCCGGATGAGCATTCATCAGGCGGGCAAGAATGTGAATAAAGGCCGGAT
AAAACTTGTGCTTATTTTTCTTTACGGTCTTTAAAAAGGCCGTAATATCCAGCTGAACGGTCTGGTTATA
GGTACATTGAGCAACTGACTGAAATGCCTCAAAATGTTCTTTACGATGCCATTGGGATATATCAACGGTG
GTATATCCAGTGATTTTTTTCTCCATTTTAGCTTCCTTAGCTCCTGAAAATCTCGATAACTCAAAAAATA
CGCCCGGTAGTGATCTTATTTCATTATGGTGAAAGTTGGAACCTCTTACGTGCCCGATCAACTCGAGTGC
CACCTGACGTCTAAGAAACCATTATTATCATGACATTAACCTATAAAAATAGGCGTATCACGAGGCAGAA
TTTCAGATAAAAAAAATCCTTAGCTTTCGCTAAGGATGATTTCTGGAATTCGCGGCCGCTTCTAGAGCGA
TGAGTGGTCTCGAATGATTGAACAAGATGGATTGCACGCAGGTTCTCCGGCCGCTTGGGTGGAGAGGCTA
TTCGGCTATGACTGGGCACAACAGACAATCGGCTGCTCTGATGCCGCCGTGTTCCGGCTGTCAGCGCAGG
GGCGCCCGGTTCTTTTTGTCAAGACCGACCTGTCCGGTGCCCTGAATGAACTCCAAGACGAGGCAGCGCG
GCTATCGTGGCTGGCCACGACGGGCGTTCCTTGCGCAGCTGTGCTCGACGTTGTCACTGAAGCGGGAAGG
GACTGGCTGCTATTGGGCGAAGTGCCGGGGCAGGATCTCCTGTCATCTCACCTTGCTCCTGCCGAGAAAG
TATCCATCATGGCTGATGCAATGCGGCGGCT
Features (pLannotate 1.2.2; 9 found; start..end, strand, type, name):
    449..468     +  misc_feature   BioBrick suffix: universal suffix for all parts
    469..526     +  terminator     his operon terminator: This putative transcriptin terminator from the E. coli his operon has a 2-bp deletion introduced during synthesis. Its efficiency has not been determined.
    721..1309    -  rep_origin     ori: high-copy-number ColE1/pMB1/pBR322/pUC origin of replication
   1492..1586    -  terminator     lambda t0 terminator: transcription terminator from phage lambda
   1610..2266    -  CDS            cat: CAT_ECOLX - Experimental evidence at protein level: Swiss-Prot protein existence level 1. This enzyme is an effector of chloramphenicol resistance in bacteria. From Escherichia coli. This protein is used as a marker in many commonly used cloning vectors, such as pACYC184.
   2267..2364    -  promoter       cat promoter: promoter of the E. coli cat gene encoding chloramphenicol acetyltransferase
   2450..2493    -  terminator     bacterial terminator: putative bacterial transcription terminator
   2496..2517    +  misc_feature   BioBrick prefix: BioBrick prefix for parts that do not start with "ATG"
   2534..424     +  CDS            neo (across the origin): KKA2_KLEPN - Also known as kan, nptII. Experimental evidence at protein level: Swiss-Prot protein existence level 1. Resistance to kanamycin, neomycin, paromomycin, ribostamycin, butirosin and gentamicin B. From Klebsiella pneumoniae.
