[The description below was written by a language model from this plasmid's Addgene catalogue record and pLannotate feature annotations shown in this document.]
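Description:
FB005 is a level-0 "domesticated part" plasmid from the FungalBraid/GoldenBraid modular cloning system, built in the pUPD2 entry vector. It is a small (about 2.9 kb), high-copy plasmid propagated in E. coli through a ColE1/pUC-type origin and selected with chloramphenicol, conferred by a cat gene under its native cat promoter and followed by a lambda t0 terminator. The annotation also shows BioBrick prefix and suffix sequences and bacterial transcription terminators (including a his operon terminator) flanking the cloning position, which insulate the insert from read-through transcription in the backbone.

The payload is the 795 bp nptII (neo) coding sequence, recorded as being from E. coli, which encodes the aminoglycoside phosphotransferase that confers resistance to geneticin, kanamycin and neomycin. It was inserted using BsmBI sites that were destroyed during cloning, and it carries the AATG/GCTT four-nucleotide barcodes that define a coding-sequence position in the GoldenBraid grammar. In the feature table this CDS spans the numbering origin of the circular sequence. No promoter or terminator for expressing nptII is annotated, which fits its role as a promoterless CDS part rather than a functional expression cassette; the geneticin marker listed in the record applies only once the part has been assembled into a transcriptional unit.

The plasmid is used as a building block. The nptII module is combined by Type IIS restriction-ligation with compatible promoter and terminator parts to build a geneticin selection cassette, which is then moved into binary vectors for Agrobacterium tumefaciens-mediated genetic transformation of fungi.
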