Addgene plasmid #119678: FB005
Purpose: Coding sequence nptII from E. coli domesticated into pUPD2 with AATG/GCTT barcodes. According to FungalBraid/GoldenBraid modular DNA assembly for A. tumefaciens-mediated genetic transformation
Depositing lab: Jose Marcos. Depositing organization: Agencia Estatal Consejo Superior de Investigaciones Científicas, M.P. Publication: FungalBraid: A GoldenBraid-based modular cloning platform for the assembly and exchange of DNA elements tailored to fungal synthetic biology. Hernanz-Koers M, Gandia M, Garrigues S, Manzanares P, Yenush L, Orzaez D, Marcos JF. Fungal Genet Biol. 2018 Jul;116:51-61. doi: 10.1016/j.fgb.2018.04.010. Epub 2018 Apr 20. PubMed 29680684.
Backbone
  Vector backbone: pUPD2 (Addgene #68161)
  Backbone manufacturer: Diego Orzaez
  Backbone size w/o insert (bp): 2690
  Total vector size (bp): 2901
  Vector type: Synthetic Biology ; Domestication of DNA parts for GoldenBraid asembly
  Selectable markers: Geneticin
Growth in bacteria
  Bacterial resistance: Chloramphenicol, 25 μg/mL
  Growth temperature: 37°C
  Growth strain: DH5alpha
  Copy number: High Copy
Gene/Insert
  Gene/Insert name: geneticin resistance marker (alt name: nptII)
  Species: Eschericha coli
  Insert size (bp): 795
  Cloning method: Restriction Enzyme; 5′ cloning site BsmB1 (destroyed during cloning); 3′ cloning site BsmB1 (destroyed during cloning)
  Sequencing primers: 5′ GCTTTCGCTAAGGATGATTTCTGG; 3′ CAGGGTGGTGACACCTTGCC
Terms and licenses: Academic/Nonprofit Terms; Industry Terms: Not Available to Industry
How to cite: FB005 was a gift from Jose Marcos (Addgene plasmid # 119678 ; http://n2t.net/addgene:119678 ; RRID:Addgene_119678)
