>Addgene plasmid #119678 | FB005 | depositor partial sequence | sequence record 226289 | nptII geneticin resistance
ATGATTGAACAAGATGGATTGCACGCAGGTTCTCCGGCCGCTTGGGTGGAGAGGCTATTCGGCTATGACT
GGGCACAACAGACAATCGGCTGCTCTGATGCCGCCGTGTTCCGGCTGTCAGCGCAGGGGCGCCCGGTTCT
TTTTGTCAAGACCGACCTGTCCGGTGCCCTGAATGAACTCCAAGACGAGGCAGCGCGGCTATCGTGGCTG
GCCACGACGGGCGTTCCTTGCGCAGCTGTGCTCGACGTTGTCACTGAAGCGGGAAGGGACTGGCTGCTAT
TGGGCGAAGTGCCGGGGCAGGATCTCCTGTCATCTCACCTTGCTCCTGCCGAGAAAGTATCCATCATGGC
TGATGCAATGCGGCGGCTGCATACGCTTGATCCGGCTACCTGCCCATTCGACCACCAAGCGAAACACCGC
ATCGAGCGAGCACGTACTCGGATGGAAGCCGGTCTTGTCGATCAGGATGATCTGGACGAAGAGCATCAGG
GGCTCGCGCCAGCCGAACTGTTCGCCAGGCTCAAGGCGCGGATGCCCGACGGCGAGGATCTCGTCGTGAC
CCACGGCGACGCCTGCTTGCCGAATATCATGGTGGAAAATGGCCGCTTTTCTGGATTCATCGACTGTGGC
CGGCTGGGTGTGGCGGACCGCTATCAGGACATAGCGTTGGCTACCCGTGATATTGCTGAAGAGCTTGGCG
GCGAATGGGCTGACCGCTTCCTCGTGCTTTACGGTATCGCCGCTCCCGATTCGCAGCGCATAGCCTTCTA
TCGCCTTCTTGACGAGTTCTTCTGA
